Addgene plasmid #123653: pUC57-Kan_AVR-Pia
Purpose: Level 0 Golden-Gate compatible vector
Depositing lab: Sophien Kamoun. Depositing organization: Sainsbury Laboratory, Norwich. Publication: A Clone Resource of Magnaporthe oryzae Effectors That Share Sequence and Structural Similarities Across Host-Specific Lineages. Petit-Houdenot Y, Langner T, Harant A, Win J, Kamoun S. Mol Plant Microbe Interact. 2020 Aug;33(8):1032-1035. doi: 10.1094/MPMI-03-20-0052-A. Epub 2020 Jun 22. PubMed 32460610.
Backbone
  Vector backbone: pUC57-Kan
  Backbone size w/o insert (bp): 2626
  Vector type: Golden Gate
  Selectable markers: lacZ
Growth in bacteria
  Bacterial resistance: Kanamycin, 50 μg/mL
  Growth temperature: 37°C
  Growth strain: DH5alpha
  Copy number: High Copy
Gene/Insert
  Gene/Insert name: AVR-Pia
  Cloning method: Restriction Enzyme; 5′ cloning site EcoRV (unknown if destroyed); 3′ cloning site EcoRV (unknown if destroyed)
  Sequencing primers: 5′ M13Fw; 3′ M13Rv
Terms and licenses: Academic/Nonprofit Terms; Industry Terms: Not Available to Industry
How to cite: pUC57-Kan_AVR-Pia was a gift from Sophien Kamoun (Addgene plasmid # 123653 ; http://n2t.net/addgene:123653 ; RRID:Addgene_123653)
