[The description below was written by a language model from this plasmid's Addgene catalogue record and pLannotate feature annotations shown in this document.]
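Description:
pUC57-Kan_AVR-Pia is a small, high-copy bacterial cloning plasmid that serves as a Level 0 module for Golden Gate assembly. It is built on the pUC57-Kan backbone, and the sequenced record is 2,863 nt in total. It replicates in E. coli from a ColE1/pUC-type origin and is selected with kanamycin through an aminoglycoside phosphotransferase gene (aph(3')-Ia), which the annotation places directly downstream of an AmpR (bla) promoter. Short remnants of bom, rop and lacI are also annotated; these are backbone fragments rather than functional elements.

The payload is AVR-Pia, which the associated publication title places in a clone collection of Magnaporthe oryzae effectors that share sequence and structural similarity across host-specific lineages. The insert was placed at the EcoRV site of the backbone, within the lacZα region. The feature table accordingly shows only a fragment of lacZα, separated by an unannotated stretch of roughly 300 nt from the lac operator, lac promoter and CAP binding site. That gap presumably holds the insert, but AVR-Pia is not itself annotated, so its exact boundaries, any signal peptide or tags, and the flanking type IIS sites and overhangs are not stated in the record. lacZ is listed as a selectable marker, reflecting the backbone's blue/white screening capacity. M13 forward and reverse primer sites flank the cloning region for sequence verification.

As a Level 0 part, the plasmid is a storage and donor vector with no eukaryotic promoter or terminator of its own. The effector module would be released and combined with promoter, tag and terminator parts in higher-level Golden Gate assemblies, though the record does not specify particular downstream applications.
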