Features (pLannotate 1.2.2; 10 found; start..end, strand, type, name):
    137..236     +  misc_feature   bom (fragment): basis of mobility region from pBR322
    242..399     -  CDS            lacZα (fragment): LacZα fragment of β-galactosidase; lacZ fragment
    711..727     -  protein_bind   lac operator: The lac repressor binds to the lac operator to inhibit transcription in E. coli. This inhibition can be relieved by adding lactose or isopropyl-β-D-thiogalactopyranoside (IPTG). lac repressor encoded by lacI
    735..765     -  promoter       lac promoter: promoter for the E. coli lac operon
    780..801     -  protein_bind   CAP binding site: CAP binding activates transcription in the presence of cAMP. E. coli catabolite activator protein
    814..906     -  CDS            lacI (fragment): lac repressor; lacI; The lac repressor binds to the lac operator to inhibit transcription in E. coli. This inhibition can be relieved by adding lactose or isopropyl-β-D-thiogalactopyranoside (IPTG).
   1089..1677    -  rep_origin     ori: high-copy-number ColE1/pMB1/pBR322/pUC origin of replication
   1848..2663    -  CDS            KanR: aminoglycoside phosphotransferase; aph(3')-Ia; confers resistance to kanamycin in bacteria or G418 (Geneticin®) in eukaryotes
   2664..2768    -  promoter       AmpR promoter: bla
   2863..35      +  CDS            rop (fragment) (across the origin): Rop protein, which maintains plasmids at low copy number; rop
>Addgene plasmid #123653 | pUC57-Kan_AVR-Pia | addgene full sequence | sequence record 244335 | Addgene NGS Result
TCGCGCGTTTCGGTGATGACGGTGAAAACCTCTGACACATGCAGCTCCCGGAGACGGTCACAGCTTGTCT
GTAAGCGGATGCCGGGAGCAGACAAGCCCGTCAGGGCGCGTCAGCGGGTGTTGGCGGGTGTCGGGGCTGG
CTTAACTATGCGGCATCAGAGCAGATTGTACTGAGAGTGCACCATATGCGGTGTGAAATACCGCACAGAT
GCGTAAGGAGAAAATACCGCATCAGGCGCCATTCGCCATTCAGGCTGCGCAACTGTTGGGAAGGGCGATC
GGTGCGGGCCTCTTCGCTATTACGCCAGCTGGCGAAAGGGGGATGTGCTGCAAGGCGATTAAGTTGGGTA
ACGCCAGGGTTTTCCCAGTCACGACGTTGTAAAACGACGGCCAGTGAATTGACGCGTATTGGGATGGAAC
TTGGTCTCTAAGCTCAATATGGTTCAGCAGCCAACCAATCTGGAGCTTGTTTACCATTAGTCAAAATAAC
TTTACAATTTTGATCTTTAGCTTCAACTTCAAATTCATGACCTCTAGCAGTAATAGTAGCAGTAGTACCA
ATTCTAACATACATCAACAAAACTCTAGTAGCTGGCAAATGACCATCATAATAAACACAAAATCTAGCTG
GAGCCATTAGAGACCAAGTTCCATCCCAATGGCGCGCCGAGCTTGGCTCGAGCATGGTCATAGCTGTTTC
CTGTGTGAAATTGTTATCCGCTCACAATTCCACACAACATACGAGCCGGAAGCATAAAGTGTAAAGCCTG
GGGTGCCTAATGAGTGAGCTAACTCACATTAATTGCGTTGCGCTCACTGCCCGCTTTCCAGTCGGGAAAC
CTGTCGTGCCAGCTGCATTAATGAATCGGCCAACGCGCGGGGAGAGGCGGTTTGCGTATTGGGCGCTCTT
CCGCTTCCTCGCTCACTGACTCGCTGCGCTCGGTCGTTCGGCTGCGGCGAGCGGTATCAGCTCACTCAAA
GGCGGTAATACGGTTATCCACAGAATCAGGGGATAACGCAGGAAAGAACATGTGAGCAAAAGGCCAGCAA
AAGGCCAGGAACCGTAAAAAGGCCGCGTTGCTGGCGTTTTTCCATAGGCTCCGCCCCCCTGACGAGCATC
ACAAAAATCGACGCTCAAGTCAGAGGTGGCGAAACCCGACAGGACTATAAAGATACCAGGCGTTTCCCCC
TGGAAGCTCCCTCGTGCGCTCTCCTGTTCCGACCCTGCCGCTTACCGGATACCTGTCCGCCTTTCTCCCT
TCGGGAAGCGTGGCGCTTTCTCATAGCTCACGCTGTAGGTATCTCAGTTCGGTGTAGGTCGTTCGCTCCA
AGCTGGGCTGTGTGCACGAACCCCCCGTTCAGCCCGACCGCTGCGCCTTATCCGGTAACTATCGTCTTGA
GTCCAACCCGGTAAGACACGACTTATCGCCACTGGCAGCAGCCACTGGTAACAGGATTAGCAGAGCGAGG
TATGTAGGCGGTGCTACAGAGTTCTTGAAGTGGTGGCCTAACTACGGCTACACTAGAAGAACAGTATTTG
GTATCTGCGCTCTGCTGAAGCCAGTTACCTTCGGAAAAAGAGTTGGTAGCTCTTGATCCGGCAAACAAAC
CACCGCTGGTAGCGGTGGTTTTTTTGTTTGCAAGCAGCAGATTACGCGCAGAAAAAAAGGATCTCAAGAA
GATCCTTTGATCTTTTCTACGGGGTCTGACGCTCAGTGGAACGAAAACTCACGTTAAGGGATTTTGGTCA
TGAGATTATCAAAAAGGATCTTCACCTAGATCCTTTTAAATTAAAAATGAAGTTTTAAATCAATCTAAAG
TATATATGAGTAAACTTGGTCTGACAGTTAGAAAAACTCATCGAGCATCAAATGAAACTGCAATTTATTC
ATATCAGGATTATCAATACCATATTTTTGAAAAAGCCGTTTCTGTAATGAAGGAGAAAACTCACCGAGGC
AGTTCCATAGGATGGCAAGATCCTGGTATCGGTCTGCGATTCCGACTCGTCCAACATCAATACAACCTAT
TAATTTCCCCTCGTCAAAAATAAGGTTATCAAGTGAGAAATCACCATGAGTGACGACTGAATCCGGTGAG
AATGGCAAAAGTTTATGCATTTCTTTCCAGACTTGTTCAACAGGCCAGCCATTACGCTCGTCATCAAAAT
CACTCGCATCAACCAAACCGTTATTCATTCGTGATTGCGCCTGAGCGAGACGAAATACGCGATCGCTGTT
AAAAGGACAATTACAAACAGGAATCGAATGCAACCGGCGCAGGAACACTGCCAGCGCATCAACAATATTT
TCACCTGAATCAGGATATTCTTCTAATACCTGGAATGCTGTTTTCCCAGGGATCGCAGTGGTGAGTAACC
ATGCATCATCAGGAGTACGGATAAAATGCTTGATGGTCGGAAGAGGCATAAATTCCGTCAGCCAGTTTAG
TCTGACCATCTCATCTGTAACATCATTGGCAACGCTACCTTTGCCATGTTTCAGAAACAACTCTGGCGCA
TCGGGCTTCCCATACAATCGATAGATTGTCGCACCTGATTGCCCGACATTATCGCGAGCCCATTTATACC
CATATAAATCAGCATCCATGTTGGAATTTAATCGCGGCCTAGAGCAAGACGTTTCCCGTTGAATATGGCT
CATACTCTTCCTTTTTCAATATTATTGAAGCATTTATCAGGGTTATTGTCTCATGAGCGGATACATATTT
GAATGTATTTAGAAAAATAAACAAATAGGGGTTCCGCGCACATTTCCCCGAAAAGTGCCACCTGACGTCT
AAGAAACCATTATTATCATGACATTAACCTATAAAAATAGGCGTATCACGAGGCCCTTTCGTC
