>Addgene plasmid #123653 | pUC57-Kan_AVR-Pia | depositor partial sequence | sequence record 235907 | AVR-Pia
TTGGTCTCTAATGGCTCCAGCTAGATTTTGTGTTTATTATGATGGTCATTTGCCAGCTACTAGAGTTTTG
TTGATGTATGTTAGAATTGGTACTACTGCTACTATTACTGCTAGAGGTCATGAATTTGAAGTTGAAGCTA
AAGATCAAAATTGTAAAGTTATTTTGACTAATGGTAAACAAGCTCCAGATTGGTTGGCTGCTGAACCATA
TTGAGCTTAGAGACCAA
