>Addgene plasmid #123653 | pUC57-Kan_AVR-Pia | depositor partial sequence | sequence record 235908 | empty_vector
TCGCGCGTTTCGGTGATGACGGTGAAAACCTCTGACACATGCAGCTCCCGGAGACGGTCACAGCTTGTCT
GTAAGCGGATGCCGGGAGCAGACAAGCCCGTCAGGGCGCGTCAGCGGGTGTTGGCGGGTGTCGGGGCTGG
CTTAACTATGCGGCATCAGAGCAGATTGTACTGAGAGTGCACCATATGCGGTGTGAAATACCGCACAGAT
GCGTAAGGAGAAAATACCGCATCAGGCGCCATTCGCCATTCAGGCTGCGCAACTGTTGGGAAGGGCGATC
GGTGCGGGCCTCTTCGCTATTACGCCAGCTGGCGAAAGGGGGATGTGCTGCAAGGCGATTAAGTTGGGTA
ACGCCAGGGTTTTCCCAGTCACGACGTTGTAAAACGACGGCCAGTGAATTGACGCGTATTGGGATATCCC
AATGGCGCGCCGAGCTTGGCTCGAGCATGGTCATAGCTGTTTCCTGTGTGAAATTGTTATCCGCTCACAA
TTCCACACAACATACGAGCCGGAAGCATAAAGTGTAAAGCCTGGGGTGCCTAATGAGTGAGCTAACTCAC
ATTAATTGCGTTGCGCTCACTGCCCGCTTTCCAGTCGGGAAACCTGTCGTGCCAGCTGCATTAATGAATC
GGCCAACGCGCGGGGAGAGGCGGTTTGCGTATTGGGCGCTCTTCCGCTTCCTCGCTCACTGACTCGCTGC
GCTCGGTCGTTCGGCTGCGGCGAGCGGTATCAGCTCACTCAAAGGCGGTAATACGGTTATCCACAGAATC
AGGGGATAACGCAGGAAAGAACATGTGAGCAAAAGGCCAGCAAAAGGCCAGGAACCGTAAAAAGGCCGCG
TTGCTGGCGTTTTTCCATAGGCTCCGCCCCCCTGACGAGCATCACAAAAATCGACGCTCAAGTCAGAGGT
GGCGAAACCCGACAGGACTATAAAGATACCAGGCGTTTCCCCCTGGAAGCTCCCTCGTGCGCTCTCCTGT
TCCGACCCTGCCGCTTACCGGATACCTGTCCGCCTTTCTCCCTTCGGGAAGCGTGGCGCTTTCTCATAGC
TCACGCTGTAGGTATCTCAGTTCGGTGTAGGTCGTTCGCTCCAAGCTGGGCTGTGTGCACGAACCCCCCG
TTCAGCCCGACCGCTGCGCCTTATCCGGTAACTATCGTCTTGAGTCCAACCCGGTAAGACACGACTTATC
GCCACTGGCAGCAGCCACTGGTAACAGGATTAGCAGAGCGAGGTATGTAGGCGGTGCTACAGAGTTCTTG
AAGTGGTGGCCTAACTACGGCTACACTAGAAGAACAGTATTTGGTATCTGCGCTCTGCTGAAGCCAGTTA
CCTTCGGAAAAAGAGTTGGTAGCTCTTGATCCGGCAAACAAACCACCGCTGGTAGCGGTGGTTTTTTTGT
TTGCAAGCAGCAGATTACGCGCAGAAAAAAAGGATCTCAAGAAGATCCTTTGATCTTTTCTACGGGGTCT
GACGCTCAGTGGAACGAAAACTCACGTTAAGGGATTTTGGTCATGAGATTATCAAAAAGGATCTTCACCT
AGATCCTTTTAAATTAAAAATGAAGTTTTAAATCAATCTAAAGTATATATGAGTAAACTTGGTCTGACAG
TTAGAAAAACTCATCGAGCATCAAATGAAACTGCAATTTATTCATATCAGGATTATCAATACCATATTTT
TGAAAAAGCCGTTTCTGTAATGAAGGAGAAAACTCACCGAGGCAGTTCCATAGGATGGCAAGATCCTGGT
ATCGGTCTGCGATTCCGACTCGTCCAACATCAATACAACCTATTAATTTCCCCTCGTCAAAAATAAGGTT
ATCAAGTGAGAAATCACCATGAGTGACGACTGAATCCGGTGAGAATGGCAAAAGTTTATGCATTTCTTTC
CAGACTTGTTCAACAGGCCAGCCATTACGCTCGTCATCAAAATCACTCGCATCAACCAAACCGTTATTCA
TTCGTGATTGCGCCTGAGCGAGACGAAATACGCGATCGCTGTTAAAAGGACAATTACAAACAGGAATCGA
ATGCAACCGGCGCAGGAACACTGCCAGCGCATCAACAATATTTTCACCTGAATCAGGATATTCTTCTAAT
ACCTGGAATGCTGTTTTCCCAGGGATCGCAGTGGTGAGTAACCATGCATCATCAGGAGTACGGATAAAAT
GCTTGATGGTCGGAAGAGGCATAAATTCCGTCAGCCAGTTTAGTCTGACCATCTCATCTGTAACATCATT
GGCAACGCTACCTTTGCCATGTTTCAGAAACAACTCTGGCGCATCGGGCTTCCCATACAATCGATAGATT
GTCGCACCTGATTGCCCGACATTATCGCGAGCCCATTTATACCCATATAAATCAGCATCCATGTTGGAAT
TTAATCGCGGCCTAGAGCAAGACGTTTCCCGTTGAATATGGCTCATACTCTTCCTTTTTCAATATTATTG
AAGCATTTATCAGGGTTATTGTCTCATGAGCGGATACATATTTGAATGTATTTAGAAAAATAAACAAATA
GGGGTTCCGCGCACATTTCCCCGAAAAGTGCCACCTGACGTCTAAGAAACCATTATTATCATGACATTAA
CCTATAAAAATAGGCGTATCACGAGGCCCTTTCGTC
